>Addgene plasmid #53174 | pWZLblasti-HA-ERK2 GOF | addgene partial sequence | sequence record 87723 | pLXSN5 5'-CCCTTGAACCTCCTCGTTCGACC-3'
CCCTCACTCCTTCTCTAGGCGCCGGCCGGATCCAGAATTCACTCGAGGATATCGCCGCCACCATGTACCC
ATACGATGTTCCAGATTACGCTGCGGCGGCGGCGGCGGCGGGCGCGGGCCCGGAGATGGTCCGCGGGCAG
GTGTTCGACGTGGGGCCGCGCTACACCAACCTCTCGTACATCGGCGAGGGCGCCTACGGCATGGTGTGCT
CTGCTTATGATAATGTCAACAAAGTTCGAGTAGCTATCAAGAAAATCAGCCCCTTTGAGCACCAGACCTA
CTGCCAGAGTACCCTGAGGGAGATAAAAATCTTACTGCGCTTCAGACATGAGAACATCATTGGAATCAAT
GACATTATTCGAGCACCAACCATCGAGCAAATGAAAGATGTATATATAGTACAGGACCTCATGGAAACAG
ATCTTTACAAGCTCTTGAAGACACAACACCTCAGCAATGACCATATCTGCTATTTTCTCTACCAGATCCT
CAGAGGGTTAAAATATATCCATTCAGCTAACGTTCTGCACCGTGACCTCAAGCCTTCCAACCTGCTGCTC
AACACCACCTGTGATCTCAAGATCTGTGACTTTGGCCTGGCCCGTGTTGCAGATCCAGACCATGATCACA
CAGGGTTCCTGACAGAATATGTGGCCACACGTTGGTACAGGGCTCCAGAAATTATGTTGAATTCCAAGGG
CTACACCAAGTCCATTGATATTTGGTCTGTAGGCTGCATTCTGGCAGAAATGCTTTCTAACAGGCCCATC
TTTCCAGGGAAGCATTATCTTGACCAGCTGAACCACAT
