>Addgene plasmid #53174 | pWZLblasti-HA-ERK2 GOF | addgene partial sequence | sequence record 87725 | pWZL-R 5'-TTCCGGGCCCTCACATTG-3'
AATAACCGGAATTGGTCGACTTAAGATCTGTATCCTGGCTGGAATCTAGCAGTCTCTTCAAAAATTAGTT
CTTTGAGCTTTTCCTTAGGCAAGTCATCCAATTCCATGTCGAACTTGAATGGTGCTTCGGCGATGGGCTC
GTTACTACTCGGGTCGTAATACTGCTCCAGATATGGGTGGGCCAGAGCCTGTTCTACTTCAATCCTCTTG
TGTGGGTTGAATGTCAACATTTTGTCCAATAAGTCCAGAGCTTTGGAGTCAGCATTTGGGAACAGCCTGT
TCCATGGCACCTTATTTTTGTGTGGAAGAGAAAGCAAATAGTTCCTAGCTTTTAAATTTATTATACAATT
CAGGTCTTCTTGTGATGGGGATCCAAGAATACCCAAAATGTGGTTCAGCTGGTCAAGATAATGCTTCCCT
GGAAAGATGGGCCTGTTAGAAAGCATTTCTGCCAGAATGCAGCCTACAGACCAAATATCAATGGACTTGG
TGTAGCCCTTGGAATTCAACATAATTTCTGGAGCCCTGTACCAACGTGTGGCCACATATTCTGTCAGGAA
CCCTGTGTGATCATGGTCTGGATCTGCAACACGGGCCAGGCCAAAGTCACAGATCTTGAGATCACAGGTG
GTGTTGAGCAGCAGGTTGGAAGGCTTGAGGTCACGGTGCAGAACGTTAGCTGAATGGATATATTTTAACC
CTCTGAGGATCTGGTAGAGAAAATAGCAGATATGGTCATTGCTGAGGTGTTGTGTCTTCAAGAGCTTGTA
AAGATCTGTTTCCATGAGGTCCTGTACTATATATACATCTTTCATTTGCTCGATGGTTGGTGCTCGAATA
ATGTCATTGATTCCAATGATGTTCTCATGTCTGAAGCGCAGTAAGATTTTTATCTCCCTCAGGGTACTCT
GGCAGTAGGTCTGGTGCTCAAAGGGGCTGATTTTCTTGATAGCTACTCGAACTTTGTTGAC
