[The description below was written by a language model from this plasmid's Addgene catalogue record.]
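Description:
pWZLblasti-HA-ERK2 GOF is a retroviral mammalian expression plasmid built on the pWZLblasti backbone (about 5.1 kb without insert). It is propagated in E. coli as a high-copy plasmid under ampicillin selection, and it carries a blasticidin resistance marker for selecting stably transduced mammalian cells. No feature table accompanies the record, so the promoter driving the insert, the arrangement linking it to the blasticidin marker, and the specific viral elements are not explicitly stated. In retroviral vectors of this general class, expression typically comes from the viral long terminal repeat, and a packaging signal allows the transcript to be incorporated into virions produced in packaging cells.

The payload is a roughly 1.1 kb human ERK2 (MAPK1, extracellular signal-regulated kinase 2) coding sequence with an N-terminal HA epitope tag, which allows the exogenous protein to be detected or immunoprecipitated separately from endogenous ERK2. The insert carries two substitutions, R67S and D321N, and the "GOF" in the name marks it as a gain-of-function variant. The species field also lists A. thaliana, but the stated purpose and gene reference point to the human gene. The insert was cloned by restriction digestion between an XhoI site that was destroyed and a SalI site that was retained, and part of the plasmid derives from a MAPK1 Gateway donor clone. The depositor notes that sequence discrepancies found during quality control have no functional consequence.

The construct is used to make blasticidin-selected cell populations that stably express activated ERK2. It was deposited with a study of the copper requirement in oncogenic BRAF signalling and tumorigenesis.
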