Addgene plasmid #53174: pWZLblasti-HA-ERK2 GOF
Purpose: Expresses HA tagged human ERK2 R67SD321N from blasticidin resistance retroviral vector
Depositing lab: Christopher Counter. Depositing organization: Duke University. Publication: Copper is required for oncogenic BRAF signalling and tumorigenesis. Brady DC, Crowe MS, Turski ML, Hobbs GA, Yao X, Chaikuad A, Knapp S, Xiao K, Campbell SL, Thiele DJ, Counter CM. Nature. 2014 Apr 9. doi: 10.1038/nature13180. PubMed 24717435.
Backbone
  Vector backbone: pWZLblasti
  Backbone size w/o insert (bp): 5100
  Vector type: Mammalian Expression, Retroviral
  Selectable markers: Blasticidin
Growth in bacteria
  Bacterial resistance: Ampicillin, 100 μg/mL
  Growth temperature: 37°C
  Growth strain: XL10 Gold
  Copy number: High Copy
Gene/Insert
  Gene/Insert name: ERK2 (alt names: Extracellular signal regulated kinase 2; MAPK1; Mitogen activated protein kinase 2)
  Species: H. sapiens (human), A. thaliana (mustard weed)
  Insert size (bp): 1082
  Mutation: R67S/D321N
  GenBank ID: NM_138957.2
  Entrez Gene: MAPK1 (a.k.a. ERK, ERK-2, ERK2, ERT1, MAPK2, NS13, P42MAPK, PRKM1, PRKM2, p38, p40, p41, p41mapk, p42-MAPK)
  Tag / fusion protein: HA (N terminal on insert)
  Cloning method: Restriction Enzyme; 5′ cloning site XhoI (destroyed during cloning); 3′ cloning site SalI (not destroyed)
  Sequencing primers: 5′ GAACCTCCTCGTTCGACC; 3′ TTCCGGGCCCTCACATTG
Resource information
  A portion of this plasmid was derived from a plasmid made by: Addgene Plasmid 23498: pDONR223-MAPK1
Terms and licenses: Academic/Nonprofit Terms; Industry Terms: Not Available to Industry
Depositor comments: The sequence discrepancies found during the QC process have no functional consequence.
How to cite: pWZLblasti-HA-ERK2 GOF was a gift from Christopher Counter (Addgene plasmid # 53174 ; http://n2t.net/addgene:53174 ; RRID:Addgene_53174)
